>Addgene plasmid #245190 | pET-SUMO-SHP2-C-SH2(E139D)-Avi | addgene full sequence | sequence record 487441 | Addgene NGS Result
AGGGGAATTGTGAGCGGATAACAATTCCCCTCTAGAAATAATTTTGTTTAACTTTAAGAAGGAGATATAC
ATATGGGCAGCAGCCATCATCATCATCATCACGGCAGCGGCCTGGTGCCGCGCGGCAGCGCTAGCATGTC
GGACTCAGAAGTCAATCAAGAAGCTAAGCCAGAGGTCAAGCCAGAAGTCAAGCCTGAGACTCACATCAAT
TTAAAGGTGTCCGATGGATCTTCAGAGATCTTCTTCAAGATCAAAAAGACCACTCCTTTAAGAAGGCTGA
TGGAAGCGTTCGCTAAAAGACAGGGTAAGGAAATGGACTCCTTAAGATTCTTGTACGACGGTATTAGAAT
TCAAGCTGATCAGACCCCTGAAGATTTGGACATGGAGGATAACGATATTATTGAGGCTCACAGAGAACAG
ATTGGTGGTGCAGATCCTACCTCTGAAAGGTGGTTTCATGGACATCTCTCTGGGAAAGAAGCAGAGAAAT
TATTAACTGAAAAAGGAAAACATGGTAGTTTTCTTGTACGAGATAGCCAGAGCCACCCTGGAGATTTTGT
TCTTTCTGTGCGCACTGGTGATGACAAAGGGGAGAGCAATGACGGCAAGTCTAAAGTGACCCATGTTATG
ATTCGCTGTCAGGAACTGAAATACGACGTTGGTGGAGGAGAACGGTTTGATTCTTTGACAGATCTTGTGG
AACATTATAAGAAGAATCCTATGGTGGAAACATTGGGTACAGTACTACAACTCAAGCAGCCCCTTAACAC
GACTCGTGGCCTGAACGATATTTTTGAAGCGCAGAAAATTGAATGGCATGAATAACGTCGACAAGCTTGC
GGCCGCACTCGAGCACCACCACCACCACCACTGAGATCCGGCTGCTAACAAAGCCCGAAAGGAAGCTGAG
TTGGCTGCTGCCACCGCTGAGCAATAACTAGCATAACCCCTTGGGGCCTCTAAACGGGTCTTGAGGGGTT
TTTTGCTGAAAGGAGGAACTATATCCGGATTGGCGAATGGG
[124 nt withheld, positions 1022-1145]
C
[91 nt withheld, positions 1147-1237]
A
[49 nt withheld, positions 1239-1287]
CCTTTGACGTTGGAGTCCACGTTCTTT
[37 nt withheld, positions 1315-1351]
ACCCTATCTCGGTCTATTCTTTTGATTTATAAGGGATTTTGCCGATTTCGGCCTATTGGTTAAAAAATGA
GCTGATTTAACAAAAATTTAACGCGAATTTTAACAAAATATTAACGCTTACAATTTAGGTGGCACTTTTC
GGGGAAATGTGCGCGGAACCCCTATTTGTTTATTTTTCTAAATACATTCAAATATGTATCCGCTCATGAA
TTAATTCTTAGAAAAACTCATCGAGCATCAAATGAAACTGCAATTTATTCATATCAGGATTATCAATACC
ATATTTTTGAAAAAGCCGTTTCTGTAATGAAGGAGAAAACTCACCGAGGCAGTTCCATAGGATGGCAAGA
TCCTGGTATCGGTCTGCGATTCCGACTCGTCCAACATCAATACAACCTATTAATTTCCCCTCGTCAAAAA
TAAGGTTATCAAGTGAGAAATCACCATGAGTGACGACTGAATCCGGTGAGAATGGCAAAAGTTTATGCAT
TTCTTTCCAGACTTGTTCAACAGGCCAGCCATTACGCTCGTCATCAAAATCACTCGCATCAACCAAACCG
TTATTCATTCGTGATTGCGCCTGAGCGAGACGAAATACGCGATCGCTGTTAAAAGGACAATTACAAACAG
GAATCGAATGCAACCGGCGCAGGAACACTGCCAGCGCATCAACAATATTTTCACCTGAATCAGGATATTC
TTCTAATACCTGGAATGCTGTTTTCCCGGGGATCGCAGTGGTGAGTAACCATGCATCATCAGGAGTACGG
ATAAAATGCTTGATGGTCGGAAGAGGCATAAATTCCGTCAGCCAGTTTAGTCTGACCATCTCATCTGTAA
CATCATTGGCAACGCTACCTTTGCCATGTTTCAGAAACAACTCTGGCGCATCGGGCTTCCCATACAATCG
ATAGATTGTCGCACCTGATTGCCCGACATTATCGCGAGCCCATTTATACCCATATAAATCAGCATCCATG
TTGGAATTTAATCGCGGCCTAGAGCAAGACGTTTCCCGTTGAATATGGCTCATAACACCCCTTGTATTAC
TGTTTATGTAAGCAGACAGTTTTATTGTTCATGACCAAAATCCCTTAACGTGAGTTTTCGTTCCACTGAG
CGTCAGACCCCGTAGAAAAGATCAAAGGATCTTCTTGAGATCCTTTTTTTCTGCGCGTAATCTGCTGCTT
GCAAACAAAAAAACCACCGCTACCAGCGGTGGTTTGTTTGCCGGATCAAGAGCTACCAACTCTTTTTCCG
AAGGTAACTGGCTTCAGCAGAGCGCAGATACCAAATACTGTCCTTCTAGTGTAGCCGTAGTTAGGCCACC
ACTTCAAGAACTCTGTAGCACCGCCTACATACCTCGCTCTGCTAATCCTGTTACCAGTGGCTGCTGCCAG
TGGCGATAAGTCGTGTCTTACCGGGTTGGACTCAAGACGATAGTTACCGGATAAGGCGCAGCGGTCGGGC
TGAACGGGGGGTTCGTGCACACAGCCCAGCTTGGAGCGAACGACCTACACCGAACTGAGATACCTACAGC
GTGAGCTATGAGAAAGCGCCACGCTTCCCGAAGGGAGAAAGGCGGACAGGTATCCGGTAAGCGGCAGGGT
CGGAACAGGAGAGCGCACGAGGGAGCTTCCAGGGGGAAACGCCTGGTATCTTTATAGTCCTGTCGGGTTT
CGCCACCTCTGACTTGAGCGTCGATTTTTGTGATGCTCGTCAGGGGGGCGGAGCCTATGGAAAAACGCCA
GCAACGCGGCCTTTTTACGGTTCCTGGCCTTTTGCTGGCCTTTTGCTCACATGTTCTTTCCTGCGTTATC
CCCTGATTCTGTGGATAACCGTATTACCGCCTTTGAGTGAGCTGATACCGCTCGCCGCAGCCGAACGACC
GAGCGCAGCGAGTCAGTGAGCGAGGAAGCGGAAGAGCGCCTGATGCGGTATTTTCTCCTTACGCATCTGT
GCGGTATTTCACACCGCAATGGTGCACTCTCAGTACAATCTGCTCTGATGCCGCATAGTTAAGCCAGTAT
ACACTCCGCTATCGCTACGTGACTGGGTCATGGCTGCGCCCCGACACCCGCCAACACCCGCTGACGCGCC
CTGACGGGCTTGTCTGCTCCCGGCATCCGCTTACAGACAAGCTGTGACCGTCTCCGGGAGCTGCATGTGT
CAGAGGTTTTCACCGTCATCACCGAAACGCGCGAGGCAGCTGCGGTAAAGCTCATCAGCGTGGTCGTGAA
GCGATTCACAGATGTCTGCCTGTTCATCCGCGTCCAGCTCGTTGAGTTTCTCCAGAAGCGTTAATGTCTG
GCTTCTGATAAAGCGGGCCATGTTAAGGGCGGTTTTTTCCTGTTTGGTCACTGATGCCTCCGTGTAAGGG
GGATTTCTGTTCATGGGGGTAATGATACCGATGAAACGAGAGAGGATGCTCACGATACGGGTTACTGATG
ATGAACATGCCCGGTTACTGGAACGTTGTGAGGGTAAACAACTGGCGGTATGGATGCGGCGGGACCAGAG
AAAAATCACTCAGGGTCAATGCCAGCGCTTCGTTAATACAGATGTAGGTGTTCCACAGGGTAGCCAGCAG
CATCCTGCGATGCAGATCCGGAACATAATGGTGCAGGGCGCTGACTTCCGCGTTTCCAGACTTTACGAAA
CACGGAAACCGAAGACCATTCATGTTGTTGCTCAGGTCGCAGACGTTTTGCAGCAGCAGTCGCTTCACGT
TCGCTCGCGTATCGGTGATTCATTCTGCTAACCAGTAAGGCAACCCCGCCAGCCTAGCCGGGTCCTCAAC
GACAGGAGCACGATCATGCGCACCCGTGGGGCCGCCATGCCGGCGATAATGGCCTGCTTCTCGCCGAAAC
GTTTGGTGGCGGGACCAGTGACGAAGGCTTGAGCGAGGGCGTGCAAGATTCCGAATACCGCAAGCGACAG
GCCGATCATCGTCGCGCTCCAGCGAAAGCGGTCCTCGCCGAAAATGACCCAGAGCGCTGCCGGCACCTGT
CCTACGAGTTGCATGATAAAGAAGACAGTCATAAGTGCGGCGACGATAGTCATGCCCCGCGCCCACCGGA
AGGAGCTGACTGGGTTGAAGGCTCTCAAGGGCATCGGTCGAGATCCCGGTGCCTAATGAGTGAGCTAACT
TACATTAATTGCGTTGCGCTCACTGCCCGCTTTCCAGTCGGGAAACCTGTCGTGCCAGCTGCATTAATGA
ATCGGCCAACGCGCGGGGAGAGGCGGTTTGCGTATTGGGCGCCAGGGTGGTTTTTCTTTTCACCAGTGAG
ACGGGCAACAGCTGATTGCCCTTCACCGCCTGGCCCTGAGAGAGTTGCAGCAAGCGGTCCACGCTGGTTT
GCCCCAGCAGGCGAAAATCCTGTTTGATGGTGGTTAACGGCGGGATATAACATGAGCTGTCTTCGGTATC
GTCGTATCCCACTACCGAGATGTCCGCACCAACGCGCAGCCCGGACTCGGTAATGGCGCGCATTGCGCCC
AGCGCCATCTGATCGTTGGCAACCAGCATCGCAGTGGGAACGATGCCCTCATTCAGCATTTGCATGGTTT
GTTGAAAACCGGACATGGCACTCCAGTCGCCTTCCCGTTCCGCTATCGGCTGAATTTGATTGCGAGTGAG
ATATTTATGCCAGCCAGCCAGACGCAGACGCGCCGAGACAGAACTTAATGGGCCCGCTAACAGCGCGATT
TGCTGGTGACCCAATGCGACCAGATGCTCCACGCCCAGTCGCGTACCGTCTTCATGGGAGAAAATAATAC
TGTTGATGGGTGTCTGGTCAGAGACATCAAGAAATAACGCCGGAACATTAGTGCAGGCAGCTTCCACAGC
AATGGCATCCTGGTCATCCAGCGGATAGTTAATGATCAGCCCACTGACGCGTTGCGCGAGAAGATTGTGC
ACCGCCGCTTTACAGGCTTCGACGCCGCTTCGTTCTACCATCGACACCACCACGCTGGCACCCAGTTGAT
CGGCGCGAGATTTAATCGCCGCGACAATTTGCGACGGCGCGTGCAGGGCCAGACTGGAGGTGGCAACGCC
AATCAGCAACGACTGTTTGCCCGCCAGTTGTTGTGCCACGCGGTTGGGAATGTAATTCAGCTCCGCCATC
GCCGCTTCCACTTTTTCCCGCGTTTTCGCAGAAACGTGGCTGGCCTGGTTCACCACGCGGGAAACGGTCT
GATAAGAGACACCGGCATACTCTGCGACATCGTATAACGTTACTGGTTTCACATTCACCACCCTGAATTG
ACTCTCTTCCGGGCGCTATCATGCCATACCGCGAAAGGTTTTGCGCCATTCGATGGTGTCCGGGATCTCG
ACGCTCTCCCTTATGCGACTCCTGCATTAGGAAGCAGCCCAGTAGTAGGTTGAGGCCGTTGAGCACCGCC
GCCGCAAGGAATGGTGCATGCAAGGAGATGGCGCCCAACAGTCCCCCGGCCACGGGGCCTGCCACCATAC
CCACGCCGAAACAAGCGCTCATGAGCCCGAAGTGGCGAGCCCGATCTTCCCCATCGGTGATGTCGGCGAT
ATAGGCGCCAGCAACCGCACCTGTGGCGCCGGTGATGCCGGCCACGATGCGTCCGGCGTAGAGGATCGAG
ATCGATCTCGATCCCGCGAAATTAATACGACTCACTAT
Features (pLannotate 1.2.2; 22 found; start..end, strand, type, name):
      4..28      +  protein_bind   lac operator: The lac repressor binds to the lac operator to inhibit transcription in E. coli. This inhibition can be relieved by adding lactose or isopropyl-β-D-thiogalactopyranoside (IPTG). lac repressor encoded by lacI
     43..65      +  RBS            RBS: efficient ribosome binding site from bacteriophage T7 gene 10 (Olins and Rangwala, 1989)
     85..101     +  CDS            capTEV™ (fragment): composite tag for in vivo biotinylation, TEV protease cleavage, and 6xHis tagging
    112..129     +  CDS            thrombin site: thrombin recognition and cleavage site
    136..429     +  CDS            SUMO: cleavable ubiquitin-like protein tag; S. cerevisiae SMT3 (truncated)
    385..777     +  CDS            PTPN11 (fragment): PTN11_HUMAN - Also known as PTP2C, SHPTP2. Experimental evidence at protein level: Swiss-Prot protein existence level 1. Acts downstream of various receptor and cytoplasmic protein tyrosine kinases to participate in the signal transduction from the cell surface to the nucleus (PubMed:10655584, PubMed:18559669, PubMed:18829466, PubMed:26742426, PubMed:28074573). Positively regulates MAPK signal transduction pathway (PubMed:28074573). Dephosphorylates GAB1, ARHGAP35 and EGFR (PubMed:28074573). Dephosphorylates ROCK2 at 'Tyr-722' resulting in stimulation of its RhoA binding activity (PubMed:18559
    854..871     +  CDS            9xHis (fragment): 9xHis affinity tag
    881..930     +  CDS            SET1 (fragment): solubility-enhancement tag derived from T7 phage gene 10B
    938..985     +  terminator     T7 terminator: transcription terminator for bacteriophage T7 RNA polymerase
   1022..1450    +  rep_origin     f1 ori (sequence partly withheld): f1 bacteriophage origin of replication; arrow indicates direction of (+) strand synthesis
   1503..1560    +  promoter       AmpR promoter (fragment): bla
   1569..2384    -  CDS            KanR: aminoglycoside phosphotransferase; aph(3')-Ia; confers resistance to kanamycin in bacteria or G418 (Geneticin®) in eukaryotes
   2506..3094    +  rep_origin     ori: high-copy-number ColE1/pMB1/pBR322/pUC origin of replication
   3280..3419    -  misc_feature   bom: basis of mobility region from pBR322
   3521..3712    -  CDS            rop: Rop protein, which maintains plasmids at low copy number; rop
   3729..4109    +  CDS            YPB1_ECOLX: Protein predicted: Swiss-Prot protein existence level 4. From Escherichia coli.
   4181..4472    -  CDS            TcR (fragment): tetracycline efflux protein; tet; confers resistance to tetracycline
   4487..4508    -  protein_bind   CAP binding site: CAP binding activates transcription in the presence of cAMP. E. coli catabolite activator protein
   4521..5603    -  CDS            lacI: lac repressor; lacI; The lac repressor binds to the lac operator to inhibit transcription in E. coli. This inhibition can be relieved by adding lactose or isopropyl-β-D-thiogalactopyranoside (IPTG).
   5604..5681    -  promoter       lacI promoter: lacI
   5689..5968    -  CDS            TcR (fragment): tetracycline efflux protein; tet; confers resistance to tetracycline
   5994..3       +  promoter       T7 promoter (across the origin): promoter for bacteriophage T7 RNA polymerase
