[The description below was written by a language model from this plasmid's Addgene catalogue record and pLannotate feature annotations shown in this document.]
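Description:
pET-SUMO-SHP2-C-SH2(E139D)-Avi is a 6,009-nt bacterial expression plasmid built on a pET backbone for producing a tagged, isolated SH2 domain in E. coli. It is selected with kanamycin (an aph(3')-Ia KanR gene). It replicates from a ColE1/pBR322-type origin accompanied by the bom region and the rop gene, which is consistent with the low-copy designation in the record. An f1 origin is also present, along with residual tetracycline-resistance gene fragments that are non-functional backbone remnants.

The expression cassette is the standard pET arrangement. A T7 promoter is followed immediately by a lac operator and the T7 gene 10 ribosome binding site, a T7 terminator lies downstream, and a plasmid-borne lacI gene supplies repressor. Transcription therefore depends on T7 RNA polymerase in the host and can be induced with IPTG. The open reading frame begins with a His tag (annotated as part of a composite tag hit) and a thrombin cleavage site. Next comes yeast SMT3-derived SUMO, which typically aids solubility and can be removed with a SUMO-specific protease. This is fused to a fragment of human PTPN11 (SHP2) corresponding to the C-terminal SH2 domain and carrying the E139D substitution.

The catalogue lists a C-terminal Avi tag, a short peptide substrate for BirA-mediated site-specific biotinylation. The automated annotation does not label it explicitly. The short His and SET1 fragments annotated downstream of the insert are probably vector-derived, and the record does not indicate whether they are translated. The stated purpose is production of the His-SUMO- and Avi-tagged SH2 domain. The associated study concerns how pathogenic SHP2 mutations alter SH2 domain interaction specificity.
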