Addgene plasmid #245190: pET-SUMO-SHP2-C-SH2(E139D)-Avi
Purpose: Production of N-terminally His-SUMO-tagged and C-terminally Avi-tagged SH2 domain
Depositing lab: Neel Shah. Depositing organization: Columbia University. Publication: The pathogenic T42A mutation in SHP2 rewires the interaction specificity of its N-terminal regulatory domain. van Vlimmeren AE, Voleti R, Chartier CA, Jiang Z, Karandur D, Humphries PA, Lo WL, Shah NH. Proc Natl Acad Sci U S A. 2024 Jul 23;121(30):e2407159121. doi: 10.1073/pnas.2407159121. Epub 2024 Jul 16. PubMed 39012820.
Backbone
  Vector backbone: pET
  Vector type: Bacterial Expression
Growth in bacteria
  Bacterial resistance: Kanamycin, 50 μg/mL
  Growth temperature: 37°C
  Growth strain: DH5alpha
  Copy number: Low Copy
Gene/Insert
  Gene/Insert name: SHP2 C-SH2
  Species: H. sapiens (human)
  Mutation: E139D
  Tag / fusion protein: His-SUMO (N terminal on insert); Avi (C terminal on insert)
  Cloning method: Gibson Cloning
Terms and licenses: Academic/Nonprofit Terms; Industry Terms: Not Available to Industry
How to cite: pET-SUMO-SHP2-C-SH2(E139D)-Avi was a gift from Neel Shah (Addgene plasmid # 245190 ; http://n2t.net/addgene:245190 ; RRID:Addgene_245190)
